>Addgene plasmid #24054 | HIR Y1158,1162,1163F | addgene partial sequence | sequence record 29860 | 24054 with hINSR-F (acgcttcttcaaaccctgag)
TGCTCTGTGTACGTGCCGGACGAGTGGGAGGTGTCTCGAGAGAAGATCACCCTCCTTCGAGAGCTGGGGC
AGGGCTCCTTCGGCATGGTGTATGAGGGCAATGCCAGGGACATCATCAAGGGTGAGGCAGAGACCCGCGT
GGCGGTGAAGACGGTCAACGAGTCAGCCAGTCTCCGAGAGCGGATTGAGTTCCTCAATGAGGCCTCGGTC
ATGAAGGGCTTCACCTGCCATCACGTGGTGCGCCTCCTGGGAGTGGTGTCCAAGGGCCAGCCCACGCTGG
TGGTGATGGAGCTGATGGCTCACGGAGACCTGAAGAGCTACCTCCGTTCTCTGCGGCCAGAGGCTGAGAA
TAATCCTGGCCGCCCTCCCCCTACCCTTCAAGAGATGATTCAGATGGCGGCAGAGATTGCTGACGGGATG
GCCTACCTGAACGCCAAGAAGTTTGTGCATCGGGACCTGGCAGCGAGAAACTGCATGGTCGCCCATGATT
TTACTGTCAAAATTGGAGACTTTGGAATGACCAGAGATATCTTTGAAACGGATTTCTTCCGGAAAAGGGG
CAAGGGTCTGCTCCCTGTACGGTGGATGGGCACCGGAGTCCCCTGAAAGATGGGGGTCTTNNCCACTTNC
TTCTG
