[The description below was written by a language model from this plasmid's Addgene catalogue record.]
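Description:
HIR Y1158,1162,1163F is a mammalian expression plasmid carrying a mutant human insulin receptor (INSR) cDNA in the pRT3 backbone. The backbone is about 3 kb and the insert about 4.6 kb, cloned by restriction digestion between SalI sites at both ends; the record does not say whether those sites survived cloning. The plasmid is maintained at high copy in E. coli under ampicillin selection. The promoter is not stated explicitly, but a CMV forward primer is listed for sequencing, which suggests that a CMV promoter lies upstream of the insert. No epitope tags, reporters or mammalian selection markers are recorded, and no feature table is available to confirm other elements.

The receptor carries three tyrosine-to-phenylalanine substitutions, Y1158F, Y1162F and Y1163F. These residues form the cluster of autophosphorylation sites in the regulatory loop of the receptor's tyrosine kinase domain. Replacing them with phenylalanine prevents phosphorylation at these positions and so impairs full kinase activation after insulin binding. The depositor notes that the residue numbering follows a receptor clone containing an alternatively included 12-amino-acid segment. Positions are therefore shifted by 12 relative to the numbering used by groups working with the shorter form, and the comment gives the example of K1030R corresponding to K1018R elsewhere. The functional relevance of the extra segment is described as not fully understood.

The associated study examined whether insulin receptor kinase activity and phosphorylation of tyrosines 1162 and 1163 are needed for insulin-stimulated prolactin gene expression. The construct is suited to transfection experiments comparing signalling by phosphorylation-site mutant and wild-type receptors.
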