Addgene plasmid #24054: HIR Y1158,1162,1163F
Depositing lab: Frederick Stanley. Publication: Insulin receptor tyrosine kinase activity and phosphorylation of tyrosines 1162 and 1163 are required for insulin-increased prolactin gene expression. Jacob KK, Whittaker J, Stanley FM. Mol Cell Endocrinol. 2002 Jan 15. 186(1):7-16. 10.1016/S0303-7207(01)00674-8 PubMed 11850117.
Backbone
  Vector backbone: pRT3
  Backbone size w/o insert (bp): 3000
  Vector type: Mammalian Expression
Growth in bacteria
  Bacterial resistance: Ampicillin, 100 μg/mL
  Growth temperature: 37°C
  Growth strain: DH5alpha
  Copy number: High Copy
Gene/Insert
  Gene/Insert name: Insulin Receptor
  Species: H. sapiens (human)
  Insert size (bp): 4600
  Mutation: Y1158F, Y1162F, Y1163F
  Entrez Gene: INSR (a.k.a. CD220, HHF5)
  Cloning method: Restriction Enzyme; 5′ cloning site SalI (unknown if destroyed); 3′ cloning site SalI (unknown if destroyed)
  Sequencing primers: 5′ CMV-F
Terms and licenses: Academic/Nonprofit Terms; Industry Terms: Not Available to Industry
Depositor comments: The amino acid assignments for the mutations come from an alternate intron that shifts the location of these sites so the K1030R corresponds to other mutations made by others that are K1018R. The clone of the receptor came from William Rutter (Cell 45, 721-732, 1986) who has the same numbering as the Stanley lab. Other researchers do not have the 12 aa alternate intron, and the relevancy of this intron is not fully understood.
How to cite: HIR Y1158,1162,1163F was a gift from Frederick Stanley (Addgene plasmid # 24054 ; http://n2t.net/addgene:24054 ; RRID:Addgene_24054)
